>Addgene plasmid #198605 | pBad-HaloGFP-155-156 | addgene full sequence | sequence record 389888 | Addgene NGS Result
TCATACTCCCGCCATTCAGAGAAGAAACCAATTGTCCATATTGCATCAGACATTGCCGTCACTGCGTCTT
TTACTGGCTCTTCTCGCTAACCAAACCGGTAACCCCGCTTATTAAAAGCATTCTGTAACAAAGCGGGACC
AAAGCCATGACAAAAACGCGTAACAAAAGTGTCTATAATCACGGCAGAAAAGTCCACATTGATTATTTGC
ACGGCGTCACACTTTGCTATGCCATAGCATTTTTATCCATAAGATTAGCGGATCCTACCTGACGCTTTTT
ATCGCAACTCTCTACTGTTTCTCCATACCCGTTTTTTGGGCTAACAGGAGGAATTAACCATGGGGGGTTC
TCATCATCATCATCATCATGGTATGGCTAGCATGACTGGTGGACAGCAAATGGGTCGGGATCTGTACGAC
GATGACGATAAGGATCCGAGCTCGAGAATGGCAGAAATCGGTACTGGCTTTCCATTCGACCCCCATTATG
TGGAAGTCCTGGGCGAGCGCATGCACTACGTCGATGTTGGTCCGCGCGATGGCACCCCTGTGCTGTTCCT
GCACGGTAACCCGACCTCCTCCTACGTGTGGCGCAACATCATCCCGCATGTTGCACCGACCCATCGCTGC
ATTGCTCCAGACCTGATCGGTATGGGCAAATCCGACAAACCAGACCTGGGTTATTTCTTCGACGACCACG
TCCGCTTCATGGATGCCTTCATCGAAGCCCTGGGTCTGGAAGAGGTCGTCCTGGTCATTCACGACTGGGG
CTCCGCTCTGGGTTTCCACTGGGCCAAGCGCAATCCAGAGCGCGTCAAAGGTATTGCATTTATGGAGTTC
ATCCGCCCTATCCCGACCTGGGACGAATGGCCAGAATTTGCCCGCGAGACCTTCCAGGCCTTCCGCACCG
GTGAAAACGTCTATATCAAGGCCGACAAGCAGAAGAACGGCATCAAGGCGAACTTCAAGATCCGCCACAA
CATCGAGGACGGCGGCGTGCAGCTCGCCTACCACTACCAGCAGAACACCCCCATCGGCGACGGCCCCGTG
CTGCTGCCCGACAACCACTACCTGAGCGTCCAGTCCAAACTTTCGAAAGACCCCAACGAGAAGCGCGATC
ACATGGTCCTGCTGGAGTTCGTGACCGCCGCCGGGATCACTCTCGGCATGGACGAGCTGTACAAGGGCGG
TACCGGAGGGAGCATGGTGAGCAAGGGCGAGGAGCTGTTCACCGGGGTGGTGCCCATCCTGGTCGAGCTG
GACGGCGACGTAAACGGCCACAAGTTCAGCGTGTCCGGCGAGGGTGAGGGCGATGCCACCTACGGCAAGC
TGACCCTGAAGTTCATCTGCACCACCGGCAAGCTGCCCGTGCCCTGGCCCACCCTCGTGACCACCCTGAC
CTACGGCGTGCAGTGCTTCAGCCGCTACCCCGACCACATGAAGCAGCACGACTTCTTCAAGTCCGCCATG
CCCGAAGGCTACATCCAGGAGCGCACCATCTTCTTCAAGGACGACGGCAACTACAAGACCCGCGCCGAGG
TGAAGTTCGAGGGCGACACCCTGGTGAACCGCATCGAGCTGAAGGGCATCGACTTCAAGGAGGACGGCAA
CATCCTGGGGCATAAGCTGGAGTACAACCTTGGCGTCGGCCGCAAGCTGATCATCGATCAGAACGTTTTT
ATCGAGGGTACGCTGCCGATGGGTGTCGTCCGCCCGCTGACTGAAGTCGAGATGGACCATTACCGCGAGC
CGTTCCTGAATCCTGTTGACCGCGAGCCACTGTGGCGCTTCCCAAACGAGCTGCCAATCGCCGGTGAGCC
AGCGAACATCGTCGCGCTGGTCGAAGAATACATGGACTGGCTGCACCAGTCCCCTGTCCCGAAGCTGCTG
TTCTGGGGCACCCCAGGCGTTCTGATCCCACCGGCCGAAGCCGCTCGCCTGGCCAAAAGCCTGCCTAACT
GCAAGGCTGTGGACATCGGCCCGGGTCTGAATCTGCTGCAAGAAGACAACCCGGACCTGATCGGCAGCGA
GATCGCGCGCTGGCTGTCGACGCTCGAGATTTCCGGCTGAAAGCTTGGCTGTTTTGGCGGATGAGAGAAG
ATTTTCAGCCTGATACAGATTAAATCAGAACGCAGAAGCGGTCTGATAAAACAGAATTTGCCTGGCGGCA
GTAGCGCGGTGGTCCCACCTGACCCCATGCCGAACTCAGAAGTGAAACGCCGTAGCGCCGATGGTAGTGT
GGGGTCTCCCCATGCGAGAGTAGGGAACTGCCAGGCATCAAATAAAACGAAAGGCTCAGTCGAAAGACTG
GGCCTTTCGTTTTATCTGTTGTTTGTCGGTGAACGCTCTCCTGAGTAGGACAAATCCGCCGGGAGCGGAT
TTGAACGTTGCGAAGCAACGGCCCGGAGGGTGGCGGGCAGGACGCCCGCCATAAACTGCCAGGCATCAAA
TTAAGCAGAAGGCCATCCTGACGGATGGCCTTTTTGCGTTTCTACAAACTCTTTTGTTTATTTTTCTAAA
TACATTCAAATATGTATCCGCTCATGAGACAATAACCCTGATAAATGCTTCAATAATATTGAAAAAGGAA
GAGTATGAGTATTCAACATTTCCGTGTCGCCCTTATTCCCTTTTTTGCGGCATTTTGCCTTCCTGTTTTT
GCTCACCCAGAAACGCTGGTGAAAGTAAAAGATGCTGAAGATCAGTTGGGTGCACGAGTGGGTTACATCG
AACTGGATCTCAACAGCGGTAAGATCCTTGAGAGTTTTCGCCCCGAAGAACGTTTTCCAATGATGAGCAC
TTTTAAAGTTCTGCTATGTGGCGCGGTATTATCCCGTGTTGACGCCGGGCAAGAGCAACTCGGTCGCCGC
ATACACTATTCTCAGAATGACTTGGTTGAGTACTCACCAGTCACAGAAAAGCATCTTACGGATGGCATGA
CAGTAAGAGAATTATGCAGTGCTGCCATAACCATGAGTGATAACACTGCGGCCAACTTACTTCTGACAAC
GATCGGAGGACCGAAGGAGCTAACCGCTTTTTTGCACAACATGGGGGATCATGTAACTCGCCTTGATCGT
TGGGAACCGGAGCTGAATGAAGCCATACCAAACGACGAGCGTGACACCACGATGCCTGTAGCAATGGCAA
CAACGTTGCGCAAACTATTAACTGGCGAACTACTTACTCTAGCTTCCCGGCAACAATTAATAGACTGGAT
GGAGGCGGATAAAGTTGCAGGACCACTTCTGCGCTCGGCCCTTCCGGCTGGCTGGTTTATTGCTGATAAA
TCTGGAGCCGGTGAGCGTGGGTCTCGCGGTATCATTGCAGCACTGGGGCCAGATGGTAAGCCCTCCCGTA
TCGTAGTTATCTACACGACGGGGAGTCAGGCAACTATGGATGAACGAAATAGACAGATCGCTGAGATAGG
TGCCTCACTGATTAAGCATTGGTAACTGTCAGACCAAGTTTACTCATATATACTTTAGATTGATTTAAAA
CTTCATTTTTAATTTAAAAGGATCTAGGTGAAGATCCTTTTTGATAATCTCATGACCAAAATCCCTTAAC
GTGAGTTTTCGTTCCACTGAGCGTCAGACCCCGTAGAAAAGATCAAAGGATCTTCTTGAGATCCTTTTTT
TCTGCGCGTAATCTGCTGCTTGCAAACAAAACAACCACCGCTACCAGCGGTGGTTTGTTTGCCGGATCAA
GAGCTACCAACTCTTTTTCCGAAGGTAACTGGCTTCAGCAGAGCGCAGATACCAAATACTGTCCTTCTAG
TGTAGCCGTAGTTAGGCCACCACTTCAAGAACTCTGTAGCACCGCCTACATACCTCGCTCTGCTAATCCT
GTTACCAGTGGCTGCTGCCAGTGGCGATAAGTCGTGTCTTACCGGGTTGGACTCAAGACGATAGTTACCG
GATAAGGCGCAGCGGTCGGGCTGAACGGGGGGTTCGTGCACACAGCCCAGCTTGGAGCGAACGACCTACA
CCGAACTGAGATACCTACAGCGTGAGCTATGAGAAAGCGCCACGCTTCCCGAAGGGAGAAAGGCGGACAG
GTATCCGGTAAGCGGCAGGGTCGGAACAGGAGAGCGCACGAGGGAGCTTCCAGGGGGAAACGCCTGGTAT
CTTTATAGTCCTGTCGGGTTTCGCCACCTCTGACTTGAGCGTCGATTTTTGTGATGCTCGTCAGGGGGGC
GGAGCCTATGGAAAAACGCCAGCAACGCGGCCTTTTTACGGTTCCTGGCCTTTTGCTGGCCTTTTGCTCA
CATGTTCTTTCCTGCGTTATCCCCTGATTCTGTGGATAACCGTATTACCGCCTTTGAGTGAGCTGATACC
GCTCGCCGCAGCCGAACGACCGAGCGCAGCGAGTCAGTGAGCGAGGAAGCGGAAGAGCGCCTGATGCGGT
ATTTTCTCCTTACGCATCTGTGCGGTATTTCACACCGCATATGGTGCACTCTCAGTACAATCTGCTCTGA
TGCCGCATAGTTAAGCCAGTATACACTCCGCTATCGCTACGTGACTGGGTCATGGCTGCGCCCCGACACC
CGCCAACACCCGCTGACGCGCCCTGACGGGCTTGTCTGCTCCCGGCATCCGCTTACAGACAAGCTGTGAC
CGTCTCCGGGAGCTGCATGTGTCAGAGGTTTTCACCGTCATCACCGAAACGCGCGAGGCAGCAGATCAAT
TCGCGCGCGAAGGCGAAGCGGCATGCATAATGTGCCTGTCAAATGGACGAAGCAGGGATTCTGCAAACCC
TATGCTACTCCGTCAAGCCGTCAATTGTCTGATTCGTTACCAATTATGACAACTTGACGGCTACATCATT
CACTTTTTCTTCACAACCGGCACGGAACTCGCTCGGGCTGGCCCCGGTGCATTTTTTAAATACCCGCGAG
AAATAGAGTTGATCGTCAAAACCAACATTGCGACCGACGGTGGCGATAGGCATCCGGGTGGTGCTCAAAA
GCAGCTTCGCCTGGCTGATACGTTGGTCCTCGCGCCAGCTTAAGACGCTAATCCCTAACTGCTGGCGGAA
AAGATGTGACAGACGCGACGGCGACAAGCAAACATGCTGTGCGACGCTGGCGATATCAAAATTGCTGTCT
GCCAGGTGATCGCTGATGTACTGACAAGCCTCGCGTACCCGATTATCCATCGGTGGATGGAGCGACTCGT
TAATCGCTTCCATGCGCCGCAGTAACAATTGCTCAAGCAGATTTATCGCCAGCAGCTCCGAATAGCGCCC
TTCCCCTTGCCCGGCGTTAATGATTTGCCCAAACAGGTCGCTGAAATGCGGCTGGTGCGCTTCATCCGGG
CGAAAGAACCCCGTATTGGCAAATATTGACGGCCAGTTAAGCCATTCATGCCAGTAGGCGCGCGGACGAA
AGTAAACCCACTGGTGATACCATTCGCGAGCCTCCGGATGACGACCGTAGTGATGAATCTCTCCTGGCGG
GAACAGCAAAATATCACCCGGTCGGCAAACAAATTCTCGTCCCTGATTTTTCACCACCCCCTGACCGCGA
ATGGTGAGATTGAGAATATAACCTTTCATTCCCAGCGGTCGGTCGATAAAAAAATCGAGATAACCGTTGG
CCTCAATCGGCGTTAAACCCGCCACCAGATGGGCATTAAACGAGTATCCCGGCAGCAGGGGATCATTTTG
CGCTTCAGCCATACTTT
Features (pLannotate 1.2.2; 16 found; start..end, strand, type, name):
     22..306     +  promoter       araBAD promoter: araBAD; promoter of the L-arabinose operon of E. coli; the araC regulatory gene is transcribed in the opposite direction (Guzman et al., 1995)
    352..372     +  CDS            capTEV™ (fragment): composite tag for in vivo biotinylation, TEV protease cleavage, and 6xHis tagging
    373..405     +  CDS            T7 tag (gene 10 leader): leader peptide from bacteriophage T7 gene 10 promotes efficient translation in E. coli
    409..432     +  CDS            Xpress™ tag: Xpress™ epitope tag, including an enterokinase recognition and cleavage site
    448..909     +  CDS            HaloTag® (fragment): modified bacterial dehalogenase that forms covalent bonds with chloroalkane derivatives
    913..1638    +  CDS            cEGFP: cEGFP is a basic (constitutively fluorescent) green fluorescent protein published in 2008, derived from Aequorea victoria.
   1644..2067    +  CDS            HaloTag® (fragment): modified bacterial dehalogenase that forms covalent bonds with chloroalkane derivatives
   2160..2275    +  ncRNA          5S rRNA: Accession: RF00001 - 5S ribosomal RNA
   2279..2365    +  terminator     rrnB T1 terminator: Escherichia coli rrnB; transcription terminator T1 from the E. coli rrnB gene
   2457..2484    +  terminator     rrnB T2 terminator: transcription terminator T2 from the E. coli rrnB gene
   2503..2594    +  promoter       AmpR promoter: bla
   2595..3455    +  CDS            AmpR: β-lactamase; bla; confers resistance to ampicillin, carbenicillin, and related antibiotics
   3626..4214    +  rep_origin     ori: high-copy-number ColE1/pMB1/pBR322/pUC origin of replication
   4400..4540    -  misc_feature   bom: basis of mobility region from pBR322
   4642..4682    -  CDS            rop (fragment): Rop protein, which maintains plasmids at low copy number; rop
   4804..5682    -  CDS            araC: L-arabinose regulatory protein; araC
