[The description below was written by a language model from this plasmid's Addgene catalogue record and pLannotate feature annotations shown in this document.]
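Description:
pBad-HaloGFP-155-156 is a bacterial expression plasmid built on the Invitrogen pBAD backbone and carrying a synthetic chemigenetic indicator scaffold, described in the record as a green fluorescent Ca2+ ion indicator. It is maintained in E. coli through a high-copy ColE1/pMB1-type origin and selected with ampicillin via the β-lactamase gene under its own promoter. A pBR322-derived bom region and a small remnant of rop are also annotated. The sequenced record is 5,687 nt, consistent with a backbone of about 4 kb plus the 1.6 kb insert.

Expression is driven by the araBAD promoter, with the divergently transcribed araC regulator on the same plasmid, so transcription is induced by L-arabinose. The open reading frame begins with the usual pBAD N-terminal leader: a short segment annotated as a fragment of a His-containing composite tag, the T7 gene 10 leader that aids translation, and an Xpress epitope with an enterokinase cleavage site. These allow detection and probably affinity purification. The payload follows as a split arrangement in which a GFP annotated as cEGFP sits between two HaloTag fragments, meaning the fluorescent protein is inserted within the self-labelling dehalogenase. The name suggests the junction lies at positions 155–156, although the record does not say which protein's numbering this refers to. HaloTag binds chloroalkane ligands covalently, and the associated publication title indicates that a synthetic chelator supplies the ion-sensing element, with GFP as the fluorescent readout. The ligand itself is not specified in the record. Transcription ends at the rrnB T1 and T2 terminators. The plasmid is suited to producing the indicator protein in bacteria.
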