Addgene plasmid #198605: pBad-HaloGFP-155-156
Purpose: Green fluorescent Ca2+ ion indicator for bacterial expression.
Depositing lab: Robert Campbell. Depositing organization: The University of Tokyo. Publication: Chemigenetic indicators based on synthetic chelators and green fluorescent protein. Zhu W, Takeuchi S, Imai S, Terada T, Ueda T, Nasu Y, Terai T, Campbell RE. Nat Chem Biol. 2023 Jan;19(1):38-44. doi: 10.1038/s41589-022-01134-z. Epub 2022 Sep 22. PubMed 36138142.
Backbone
  Vector backbone: PBad
  Backbone manufacturer: Invitrogen
  Backbone size w/o insert (bp): 4000
  Vector type: Bacterial Expression
Growth in bacteria
  Bacterial resistance: Ampicillin, 100 μg/mL
  Growth temperature: 37°C
  Growth strain: DH5alpha
  Copy number: High Copy
Gene/Insert
  Gene/Insert name: HaloGFP-155-156
  Species: Synthetic
  Insert size (bp): 1620
  Promoter: araBAD promoter
  Cloning method: Gibson Cloning
  Sequencing primers: 5′ pBAD forward; 3′ pBAD Reverse
Terms and licenses: Academic/Nonprofit Terms; Industry Terms: Not Available to Industry
How to cite: pBad-HaloGFP-155-156 was a gift from Robert Campbell (Addgene plasmid # 198605 ; http://n2t.net/addgene:198605 ; RRID:Addgene_198605)
